Addgene plasmid #45843: Tet-O-FUW-Sox10
Depositing lab: Marius Wernig. Depositing organization: Stanford University. Publication: Generation of oligodendroglial cells by direct lineage conversion. Yang N, Zuchero JB, Ahlenius H, Marro S, Ng YH, Vierbuchen T, Hawkins JS, Geissler R, Barres BA, Wernig M. Nat Biotechnol. 2013 May;31(5):434-9. doi: 10.1038/nbt.2564. Epub 2013 Apr 14. PubMed 23584610.
Backbone
  Vector backbone: TetO-FUW
  Backbone size w/o insert (bp): 8377
  Total vector size (bp): 9790
  Vector type: Mammalian Expression, Lentiviral
Growth in bacteria
  Bacterial resistance: Ampicillin, 100 μg/mL
  Growth temperature: 37°C
  Growth strain: Stbl3
  Copy number: High Copy
Gene/Insert
  Gene/Insert name: Sox10
  Species: M. musculus (mouse)
  Insert size (bp): 1401
  Entrez Gene: Sox10 (a.k.a. Dom, Sox21, gt)
  Cloning method: Restriction Enzyme; 5′ cloning site EcoR1 (not destroyed); 3′ cloning site EcoR1 (not destroyed)
  Sequencing primers: 5′ LNCX; 3′ WPRE-R
Terms and licenses: Academic/Nonprofit Terms; Industry Terms: Not Available to Industry
How to cite: Tet-O-FUW-Sox10 was a gift from Marius Wernig (Addgene plasmid # 45843 ; http://n2t.net/addgene:45843 ; RRID:Addgene_45843)
