[The description below was written by a language model from this plasmid's Addgene catalogue record and the feature table of its GenBank file.]
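Description:
Tet-O-FUW-Sox10 is a 9,790 bp HIV-1-based lentiviral transfer plasmid for doxycycline-inducible expression of mouse Sox10 in mammalian cells, built on the TetO-FUW backbone. It is maintained in E. coli through a high-copy ColE1/pUC-type origin with ampicillin resistance (AmpR), and the record lists the recombination-deficient Stbl3 strain as the host, a common choice for repeat-containing lentiviral plasmids. The backbone also carries an f1 origin and, outside the viral genome, an SV40 promoter/origin and EM7 promoter driving a BleoR (Zeocin resistance) cassette with an SV40 polyadenylation signal.

In packaging cells, viral genomic RNA is transcribed from a CMV enhancer/promoter fused to a truncated HIV-1 5' LTR. This is followed by the Psi packaging signal, the Rev response element for nuclear export of unspliced RNA, and the cPPT/CTS, which aids nuclear import of the reverse-transcribed genome. The internal expression cassette consists of a tetracycline response element with seven tetO copies upstream of a minimal CMV promoter, so transcription depends on a tetracycline-controlled transactivator supplied separately; the plasmid itself does not encode one. The roughly 1.4 kb Sox10 insert was cloned into an EcoRI site retained at both ends and begins with a Kozak consensus, although the coding sequence itself is not annotated in the feature table. It is followed by WPRE, which enhances transcript stability and expression, then the downstream LTR (annotated as a truncated 5' LTR) and a bGH polyadenylation signal.

The associated publication concerns the generation of oligodendroglial cells by direct lineage conversion, consistent with use of this vector for inducible delivery of the Sox10 transcription factor in reprogramming experiments.
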