LOCUS       Exported 9790 bp ds-DNA circular SYN 12-MAY-2021
DEFINITION  synthetic circular DNA
ACCESSION   .
VERSION     .
KEYWORDS    Tet-O-FUW-Sox10
SOURCE      synthetic DNA construct
  ORGANISM  synthetic DNA construct
REFERENCE   1 (bases 1 to 9790)
  AUTHORS   Yang N, Zuchero JB, Ahlenius H, Marro S, Ng YH, Vierbuchen T,
            Hawkins JS, Geissler R, Barres BA, Wernig M
  TITLE     Generation of oligodendroglial cells by direct lineage conversion.
  JOURNAL   Nat Biotechnol. 2013 May;31(5):434-9. doi: 10.1038/nbt.2564. Epub
            2013 Apr 14.
  PUBMED    23584610
REFERENCE   2 (bases 1 to 9790)
  AUTHORS   .
  TITLE     Direct Submission
  JOURNAL   Exported May 12, 2021 from SnapGene Server 1.1.58
            http://www.snapgene.com
FEATURES             Location/Qualifiers
     source          1..9790
                     /organism="synthetic DNA construct"
                     /mol_type="other DNA"
     regulatory      6..15
                     /regulatory_class="other"
                     /note="vertebrate consensus sequence for strong initiation
                     of translation (Kozak, 1987)"
     misc_feature    1437..2025
                     /label=WPRE
                     /note="woodchuck hepatitis virus posttranscriptional
                     regulatory element"
     primer_bind     complement(1490..1510)
                     /label=WPRE-R
                     /note="WPRE, reverse primer"
     CDS             complement(1908..1919)
                     /codon_start=1
                     /product="Factor Xa recognition and cleavage site"
                     /label=Factor Xa site
                     /translation="IEGR"
     primer_bind     complement(2028..2044)
                     /label=KS primer
                     /note="common sequencing primer, one of multiple similar
                     variants"
     primer_bind     complement(2029..2045)
                     /label=pBluescriptKS
                     /note="For pBluescript vector"
     LTR             2550..2730
                     /label=5' LTR (truncated)
                     /note="truncated 5' long terminal repeat (LTR) from HIV-1"
     primer_bind     complement(2756..2773)
                     /label=BGH-rev
                     /note="Bovine growth hormone terminator, reverse primer.
                     Also called BGH reverse"
     polyA_signal    2762..2986
                     /label=bGH poly(A) signal
                     /note="bovine growth hormone polyadenylation signal"
     rep_origin      3032..3460
                     /direction=RIGHT
                     /label=f1 ori
                     /note="f1 bacteriophage origin of replication; arrow
                     indicates direction of (+) strand synthesis"
     primer_bind     complement(3119..3138)
                     /label=F1ori-R
                     /note="F1 origin, reverse primer"
     primer_bind     3329..3350
                     /label=F1ori-F
                     /note="F1 origin, forward primer"
     primer_bind     complement(3469..3489)
                     /label=pBABE 3'
                     /note="SV40 enhancer, reverse primer for pBABE vectors"
     promoter        3474..3803
                     /label=SV40 promoter
                     /note="SV40 enhancer and early promoter"
     rep_origin      3654..3789
                     /label=SV40 ori
                     /note="SV40 origin of replication"
     primer_bind     3716..3735
                     /label=SV40pro-F
                     /note="SV40 promoter/origin, forward primer"
     promoter        3851..3898
                     /label=EM7 promoter
                     /note="synthetic bacterial promoter "
     CDS             3917..4291
                     /codon_start=1
                     /gene="Sh ble from Streptoalloteichus hindustanus"
                     /product="antibiotic-binding protein"
                     /label=BleoR
                     /note="confers resistance to bleomycin, phleomycin, and
                     Zeocin(TM)"
                     /translation="MAKLTSAVPVLTARDVAGAVEFWTDRLGFSRDFVEDDFAGVVRDD
                     VTLFISAVQDQVVPDNTLAWVWVRGLDELYAEWSEVVSTNFRDASGPAMTEIGEQPWGR
                     EFALRDPAGNCVHFVAEEQD"
     polyA_signal    4421..4542
                     /label=SV40 poly(A) signal
                     /note="SV40 polyadenylation signal"
     primer_bind     complement(4458..4477)
                     /label=SV40pA-R
                     /note="SV40 polyA, reverse primer"
     primer_bind     4512..4531
                     /label=EBV-rev
                     /note="SV40 polyA terminator, reverse primer"
     primer_bind     complement(4591..4607)
                     /label=M13 rev
                     /note="common sequencing primer, one of multiple similar
                     variants"
     primer_bind     complement(4591..4607)
                     /label=M13 Reverse
                     /note="In lacZ gene. Also called M13-rev"
     primer_bind     complement(4604..4626)
                     /label=M13/pUC Reverse
                     /note="In lacZ gene"
     protein_bind    4615..4631
                     /label=lac operator
                     /bound_moiety="lac repressor encoded by lacI"
                     /note="The lac repressor binds to the lac operator to
                     inhibit transcription in E. coli. This inhibition can be
                     relieved by adding lactose or
                     isopropyl-beta-D-thiogalactopyranoside (IPTG)."
     promoter        complement(4639..4669)
                     /label=lac promoter
                     /note="promoter for the E. coli lac operon"
     protein_bind    4684..4705
                     /label=CAP binding site
                     /bound_moiety="E. coli catabolite activator protein"
                     /note="CAP binding activates transcription in the presence
                     of cAMP."
     primer_bind     complement(4822..4839)
                     /label=L4440
                     /note="L4440 vector, forward primer"
     rep_origin      complement(4993..5581)
                     /direction=LEFT
                     /label=ori
                     /note="high-copy-number ColE1/pMB1/pBR322/pUC origin of
                     replication"
     primer_bind     complement(5073..5092)
                     /label=pBR322ori-F
                     /note="pBR322 origin, forward primer"
     CDS             complement(5752..6612)
                     /codon_start=1
                     /gene="bla"
                     /product="beta-lactamase"
                     /label=AmpR
                     /note="confers resistance to ampicillin, carbenicillin, and
                     related antibiotics"
                     /translation="MSIQHFRVALIPFFAAFCLPVFAHPETLVKVKDAEDQLGARVGYI
                     ELDLNSGKILESFRPEERFPMMSTFKVLLCGAVLSRIDAGQEQLGRRIHYSQNDLVEYS
                     PVTEKHLTDGMTVRELCSAAITMSDNTAANLLLTTIGGPKELTAFLHNMGDHVTRLDRW
                     EPELNEAIPNDERDTTMPVAMATTLRKLLTGELLTLASRQQLIDWMEADKVAGPLLRSA
                     LPAGWFIADKSGAGERGSRGIIAALGPDGKPSRIVVIYTTGSQATMDERNRQIAEIGAS
                     LIKHW"
     primer_bind     6375..6394
                     /label=Amp-R
                     /note="Ampicillin resistance gene, reverse primer"
     promoter        complement(6613..6717)
                     /gene="bla"
                     /label=AmpR promoter
     primer_bind     complement(6792..6811)
                     /label=pRS-marker
                     /note="pRS vectors, use to sequence yeast selectable
                     marker"
     enhancer        6983..7362
                     /label=CMV enhancer
                     /note="human cytomegalovirus immediate early enhancer"
     promoter        7364..7562
                     /label=CMV promoter
                     /note="human cytomegalovirus (CMV) immediate early
                     promoter"
     primer_bind     7517..7537
                     /label=CMV-F
                     /note="Human CMV immediate early promoter, forward primer"
     LTR             7580..7760
                     /label=5' LTR (truncated)
                     /note="truncated 5' long terminal repeat (LTR) from HIV-1"
     misc_feature    7807..7932
                     /label=HIV-1 Psi
                     /note="packaging signal of human immunodeficiency virus
                     type 1"
     misc_feature    8425..8658
                     /label=RRE
                     /note="The Rev response element (RRE) of HIV-1 allows for
                     Rev-dependent mRNA export from the nucleus to the
                     cytoplasm."
     CDS             8843..8887
                     /codon_start=1
                     /product="antigenic peptide corresponding to amino acids
                     655 to 669 of the HIV envelope protein gp41 (Lutje Hulsik
                     et al., 2013)"
                     /label=gp41 peptide
                     /note="recognized by the 2H10 single-chain llama nanobody"
                     /translation="KNEQELLELDKWASL"
     misc_feature    9185..9302
                     /label=cPPT/CTS
                     /note="central polypurine tract and central termination
                     sequence of HIV-1"
     protein_bind    9356..9626
                     /label=tetracycline response element
                     /bound_moiety="tetracycline repressor TetR"
                     /note="contains seven copies of the tetracycline operator
                     tetO"
     promoter        9659..9696
                     /label=minimal CMV promoter
                     /note="human cytomegalovirus (CMV) immediate early
                     promoter"
     primer_bind     9693..9717
                     /label=LNCX
                     /note="Human CMV promoter, forward primer"
ORIGIN
        1 aattcgccac catggccgag gaacaagacc tatcagaggt ggagctgagc cctgtgggct
       61 cggaggaacc ccgctgcctg tccccaggca gcgcgccgtc gctgggaccc gacggcggcg
      121 gcggtggctc gggcttgcga gccagcccgg ggcccggtga actgggcaag gtcaagaagg
      181 aacagcagga cggcgaggcg gacgatgaca agttccccgt gtgcatccgc gaggcggtca
      241 gccaggtgct cagcggctac gactggacgc tggtgcccat gcccgtgcgc gtcaacggtg
      301 ccagcaagag caagccgcac gtcaagaggc ccatgaacgc cttcatggtg tgggcacagg
      361 cggcacgcag aaagctagcc gaccagtacc ctcacctcca caatgctgag ctcagcaaga
      421 cactaggcaa gctctggagg ttgctgaacg aaagtgacaa gcgccccttc attgaggagg
      481 ctgagaggct ccggatgcag cacaaaaagg accatccgga ctacaagtac caacctcggc
      541 ggcggaagaa cgggaaggca gcccaggggg aggcagaatg cccaggcggg gaagccgagc
      601 aaggaggggc tgctgctatt caggctcact acaagagtgc ccacctggac caccggcacc
      661 cagaagaagg ctcccccatg tcagatggga acccagagca cccctcaggc cagagccatg
      721 gccccccaac ccctccaacc accccaaaga cagagctgca gtccggcaag gcagacccca
      781 aaagggatgg gcgctccttg ggggagggcg ggaagcccca catcgacttc ggcaacgtgg
      841 acatcgggga gatcagccac gaggtaatgt ccaacatgga aacctttgat gtgactgagc
      901 tggaccaata cctgccaccc aacgggcacc caggccatgt gggtagctac tcggcagctg
      961 gctacgggct gggcagtgcc ctggctgtgg ccagtggaca ctctgcctgg atctccaagc
     1021 caccaggtgt ggctctgccc acggtctcgc cccctggtgt ggatgccaaa gcccaggtga
     1081 agacagagac cacaggcccc cagggacccc cacactacac cgaccagccg tccacttccc
     1141 agatcgccta cacttccctc agtctgcccc actacggctc cgccttcccc tccatctcac
     1201 gaccccagtt tgactattct gaccatcagc cctcaggacc ctattatggc catgcaggcc
     1261 aggcctctgg cctctattca gccttttctt acatggggcc ctcccagcgg cccctctaca
     1321 ctgccatctc tgaccccagc ccctcagggc cccaatccca cagtcccaca cactgggagc
     1381 agccagtata tacgactcta tcccgacctt aggaattcga tatcaagctt atcgataatc
     1441 aacctctgga ttacaaaatt tgtgaaagat tgactggtat tcttaactat gttgctcctt
     1501 ttacgctatg tggatacgct gctttaatgc ctttgtatca tgctattgct tcccgtatgg
     1561 ctttcatttt ctcctccttg tataaatcct ggttgctgtc tctttatgag gagttgtggc
     1621 ccgttgtcag gcaacgtggc gtggtgtgca ctgtgtttgc tgacgcaacc cccactggtt
     1681 ggggcattgc caccacctgt cagctccttt ccgggacttt cgctttcccc ctccctattg
     1741 ccacggcgga actcatcgcc gcctgccttg cccgctgctg gacaggggct cggctgttgg
     1801 gcactgacaa ttccgtggtg ttgtcgggga aatcatcgtc ctttccttgg ctgctcgcct
     1861 gtgttgccac ctggattctg cgcgggacgt ccttctgcta cgtcccttcg gccctcaatc
     1921 cagcggacct tccttcccgc ggcctgctgc cggctctgcg gcctcttccg cgtcttcgcc
     1981 ttcgccctca gacgagtcgg atctcccttt gggccgcctc cccgcatcga taccgtcgac
     2041 ctcgagacct agaaaaacat ggagcaatca caagtagcaa tacagcagct accaatgctg
     2101 attgtgcctg gctagaagca caagaggagg aggaggtggg ttttccagtc acacctcagg
     2161 tacctttaag accaatgact tacaaggcag ctgtagatct tagccacttt ttaaaagaaa
     2221 aggggggact ggaagggcta attcactccc aacgaagaca agatatcctt gatctgtgga
     2281 tctaccacac acaaggctac ttccctgatt ggcagaacta cacaccaggg ccagggatca
     2341 gatatccact gacctttgga tggtgctaca agctagtacc agttgagcaa gagaaggtag
     2401 aagaagccaa tgaaggagag aacacccgct tgttacaccc tgtgagcctg catgggatgg
     2461 atgacccgga gagagaagta ttagagtgga ggtttgacag ccgcctagca tttcatcaca
     2521 tggcccgaga gctgcatccg gactgtactg ggtctctctg gttagaccag atctgagcct
     2581 gggagctctc tggctaacta gggaacccac tgcttaagcc tcaataaagc ttgccttgag
     2641 tgcttcaagt agtgtgtgcc cgtctgttgt gtgactctgg taactagaga tccctcagac
     2701 ccttttagtc agtgtggaaa atctctagca gggcccgttt aaacccgctg atcagcctcg
     2761 actgtgcctt ctagttgcca gccatctgtt gtttgcccct cccccgtgcc ttccttgacc
     2821 ctggaaggtg ccactcccac tgtcctttcc taataaaatg aggaaattgc atcgcattgt
     2881 ctgagtaggt gtcattctat tctggggggt ggggtggggc aggacagcaa gggggaggat
     2941 tgggaagaca atagcaggca tgctggggat gcggtgggct ctatggcttc tgaggcggaa
     3001 agaaccagct ggggctctag ggggtatccc cnnnnnnnnn nnnnnnnnnn nnnnnnnnnn
     3061 nnnnnnnnnn nnnnnnnnnn nnnnnnnnnn nnnnnnnnnn nnnnnnnnnn nnnnnnnnnn
     3121 nnnnnnnnnn nnnnnnnnnn nnnnnnnnnn nnnnncnnnn nnnnnnnnnn nnnnnnnnnn
     3181 nnnnnnnnnn nnnnnnnnnn nnnnnnnnnn nnnnnnnnnn nnnnnnnnnn nnnnnnnnnn
     3241 nnnnnnnann nnnnnnnnnn nnnnnnnnnn nnnnnnnnnn nnnnnnnnnn nnnnnnncct
     3301 ttgacgttgg agtccacgtt ctttaatagt ggactcttgt tccaaactgg aacaacactc
     3361 aaccctatct cggtctattc ttttgattta taagggattt tgccgatttc ggcctattgg
     3421 ttaaaaaatg agctgattta acaaaaattt aacgcgaatt aattctgtgg aatgtgtgtc
     3481 agttagggtg tggaaagtcc ccaggctccc cagcaggcag aagtatgcaa agcatgcatc
     3541 tcaattagtc agcaaccagg tgtggaaagt ccccaggctc cccagcaggc agaagtatgc
     3601 aaagcatgca tctcaattag tcagcaacca tagtcccgcc cctaactccg cccatcccgc
     3661 ccctaactcc gcccagttcc gcccattctc cgccccatgg ctgactaatt ttttttattt
     3721 atgcagaggc cgaggccgcc tctgcctctg agctattcca gaagtagtga ggaggctttt
     3781 ttggaggcct aggcttttgc aaaaagctcc cgggagcttg tatatccatt ttcggatctg
     3841 atcagcacgt gttgacaatt aatcatcggc atagtatatc ggcatagtat aatacgacaa
     3901 ggtgaggaac taaaccatgg ccaagttgac cagtgccgtt ccggtgctca ccgcgcgcga
     3961 cgtcgccgga gcggtcgagt tctggaccga ccggctcggg ttctcccggg acttcgtgga
     4021 ggacgacttc gccggtgtgg tccgggacga cgtgaccctg ttcatcagcg cggtccagga
     4081 ccaggtggtg ccggacaaca ccctggcctg ggtgtgggtg cgcggcctgg acgagctgta
     4141 cgccgagtgg tcggaggtcg tgtccacgaa cttccgggac gcctccgggc cggccatgac
     4201 cgagatcggc gagcagccgt gggggcggga gttcgccctg cgcgacccgg ccggcaactg
     4261 cgtgcacttc gtggccgagg agcaggactg acacgtgcta cgagatttcg attccaccgc
     4321 cgccttctat gaaaggttgg gcttcggaat cgttttccgg gacgccggct ggatgatcct
     4381 ccagcgcggg gatctcatgc tggagttctt cgcccacccc aacttgttta ttgcagctta
     4441 taatggttac aaataaagca atagcatcac aaatttcaca aataaagcat ttttttcact
     4501 gcattctagt tgtggtttgt ccaaactcat caatgtatct tatcatgtct gtataccgtc
     4561 gacctctagc tagagcttgg cgtaatcatg gtcatagctg tttcctgtgt gaaattgtta
     4621 tccgctcaca attccacaca acatacgagc cggaagcata aagtgtaaag cctggggtgc
     4681 ctaatgagtg agctaactca cattaattgc gttgcgctca ctgcccgctt tccagtcggg
     4741 aaacctgtcg tgccagctgc attaatgaat cggccaacgc gcggggagag gcggtttgcg
     4801 tattgggcgc tcttccgctt cctcgctcac tgactcgctg cgctcggtcg ttcggctgcg
     4861 gcgagcggta tcagctcact caaaggcggt aatacggtta tccacagaat caggggataa
     4921 cgcaggaaag aacatgtgag caaaaggcca gcaaaaggcc aggaaccgta aaaaggccgc
     4981 gttgctggcg tttttccata ggctccgccc ccctgacgag catcacaaaa atcgacgctc
     5041 aagtcagagg tggcgaaacc cgacaggact ataaagatac caggcgtttc cccctggaag
     5101 ctccctcgtg cgctctcctg ttccgaccct gccgcttacc ggatacctgt ccgcctttct
     5161 cccttcggga agcgtggcgc tttctcatag ctcacgctgt aggtatctca gttcggtgta
     5221 ggtcgttcgc tccaagctgg gctgtgtgca cgaacccccc gttcagcccg accgctgcgc
     5281 cttatccggt aactatcgtc ttgagtccaa cccggtaaga cacgacttat cgccactggc
     5341 agcagccact ggtaacagga ttagcagagc gaggtatgta ggcggtgcta cagagttctt
     5401 gaagtggtgg cctaactacg gctacactag aagaacagta tttggtatct gcgctctgct
     5461 gaagccagtt accttcggaa aaagagttgg tagctcttga tccggcaaac aaaccaccgc
     5521 tggtagcggt ggtttttttg tttgcaagca gcagattacg cgcagaaaaa aaggatctca
     5581 agaagatcct ttgatctttt ctacggggtc tgacgctcag tggaacgaaa actcacgtta
     5641 agggattttg gtcatgagat tatcaaaaag gatcttcacc tagatccttt taaattaaaa
     5701 atgaagtttt aaatcaatct aaagtatata tgagtaaact tggtctgaca gttaccaatg
     5761 cttaatcagt gaggcaccta tctcagcgat ctgtctattt cgttcatcca tagttgcctg
     5821 actccccgtc gtgtagataa ctacgatacg ggagggctta ccatctggcc ccagtgctgc
     5881 aatgataccg cgagacccac gctcaccggc tccagattta tcagcaataa accagccagc
     5941 cggaagggcc gagcgcagaa gtggtcctgc aactttatcc gcctccatcc agtctattaa
     6001 ttgttgccgg gaagctagag taagtagttc gccagttaat agtttgcgca acgttgttgc
     6061 cattgctaca ggcatcgtgg tgtcacgctc gtcgtttggt atggcttcat tcagctccgg
     6121 ttcccaacga tcaaggcgag ttacatgatc ccccatgttg tgcaaaaaag cggttagctc
     6181 cttcggtcct ccgatcgttg tcagaagtaa gttggccgca gtgttatcac tcatggttat
     6241 ggcagcactg cataattctc ttactgtcat gccatccgta agatgctttt ctgtgactgg
     6301 tgagtactca accaagtcat tctgagaata gtgtatgcgg cgaccgagtt gctcttgccc
     6361 ggcgtcaata cgggataata ccgcgccaca tagcagaact ttaaaagtgc tcatcattgg
     6421 aaaacgttct tcggggcgaa aactctcaag gatcttaccg ctgttgagat ccagttcgat
     6481 gtaacccact cgtgcaccca actgatcttc agcatctttt actttcacca gcgtttctgg
     6541 gtgagcaaaa acaggaaggc aaaatgccgc aaaaaaggga ataagggcga cacggaaatg
     6601 ttgaatactc atactcttcc tttttcaata ttattgaagc atttatcagg gttattgtct
     6661 catgagcgga tacatatttg aatgtattta gaaaaataaa caaatagggg ttccgcgcac
     6721 atttccccga aaagtgccac ctgacgtcga cggatcggga gatctcccga tcccctatgg
     6781 tgcactctca gtacaatctg ctctgatgcc gcatagttaa gccagtatct gctccctgct
     6841 tgtgtgttgg aggtcgctga gtagtgcgcg agcaaaattt aagctacaac aaggcaaggc
     6901 ttgaccgaca attgcatgaa gaatctgctt agggttaggc gttttgcgct gcttcgcgat
     6961 gtacgggcca gatatacgcg ttgacattga ttattgacta gttattaata gtaatcaatt
     7021 acggggtcat tagttcatag cccatatatg gagttccgcg ttacataact tacggtaaat
     7081 ggcccgcctg gctgaccgcc caacgacccc cgcccattga cgtcaataat gacgtatgtt
     7141 cccatagtaa cgccaatagg gactttccat tgacgtcaat gggtggagta tttacggtaa
     7201 actgcccact tggcagtaca tcaagtgtat catatgccaa gtacgccccc tattgacgtc
     7261 aatgacggta aatggcccgc ctggcattat gcccagtaca tgaccttatg ggactttcct
     7321 acttggcagt acatctacgt attagtcatc gctattacca tggtgatgcg gttttggcag
     7381 tacatcaatg ggcgtggata gcggtttgac tcacggggat ttccaagtct ccaccccatt
     7441 gacgtcaatg ggagtttgtt ttggcaccaa aatcaacggg actttccaaa atgtcgtaac
     7501 aactccgccc cattgacgca aatgggcggt aggcgtgtac ggtgggaggt ctatataagc
     7561 agcgcgtttt gcctgtactg ggtctctctg gttagaccag atctgagcct gggagctctc
     7621 tggctaacta gggaacccac tgcttaagcc tcaataaagc ttgccttgag tgcttcaagt
     7681 agtgtgtgcc cgtctgttgt gtgactctgg taactagaga tccctcagac ccttttagtc
     7741 agtgtggaaa atctctagca gtggcgcccg aacagggact tgaaagcgaa agggaaacca
     7801 gaggagctct ctcgacgcag gactcggctt gctgaagcgc gcacggcaag aggcgagggg
     7861 cggcgactgg tgagtacgcc aaaaattttg actagcggag gctagaagga gagagatggg
     7921 tgcgagagcg tcagtattaa gcgggggaga attagatcgc gatgggaaaa aattcggtta
     7981 aggccagggg gaaagaaaaa atataaatta aaacatatag tatgggcaag cagggagcta
     8041 gaacgattcg cagttaatcc tggcctgtta gaaacatcag aaggctgtag acaaatactg
     8101 ggacagctac aaccatccct tcagacagga tcagaagaac ttagatcatt atataataca
     8161 gtagcaaccc tctattgtgt gcatcaaagg atagagataa aagacaccaa ggaagcttta
     8221 gacaagatag aggaagagca aaacaaaagt aagaccaccg cacagcaagc ggccgctgat
     8281 cttcagacct ggaggaggag atatgaggga caattggaga agtgaattat ataaatataa
     8341 agtagtaaaa attgaaccat taggagtagc acccaccaag gcaaagagaa gagtggtgca
     8401 gagagaaaaa agagcagtgg gaataggagc tttgttcctt gggttcttgg gagcagcagg
     8461 aagcactatg ggcgcagcgt caatgacgct gacggtacag gccagacaat tattgtctgg
     8521 tatagtgcag cagcagaaca atttgctgag ggctattgag gcgcaacagc atctgttgca
     8581 actcacagtc tggggcatca agcagctcca ggcaagaatc ctggctgtgg aaagatacct
     8641 aaaggatcaa cagctcctgg ggatttgggg ttgctctgga aaactcattt gcaccactgc
     8701 tgtgccttgg aatgctagtt ggagtaataa atctctggaa cagatttgga atcacacgac
     8761 ctggatggag tgggacagag aaattaacaa ttacacaagc ttaatacact ccttaattga
     8821 agaatcgcaa aaccagcaag aaaagaatga acaagaatta ttggaattag ataaatgggc
     8881 aagtttgtgg aattggttta acataacaaa ttggctgtgg tatataaaat tattcataat
     8941 gatagtagga ggcttggtag gtttaagaat agtttttgct gtactttcta tagtgaatag
     9001 agttaggcag ggatattcac cattatcgtt tcagacccac ctcccaaccc cgaggggacc
     9061 cgacaggccc gaaggaatag aagaagaagg tggagagaga gacagagaca gatccattcg
     9121 attagtgaac ggatcggcac tgcgtgcgcc aattctgcag acaaatggca gtattcatcc
     9181 acaattttaa aagaaaaggg gggattgggg ggtacagtgc aggggaaaga atagtagaca
     9241 taatagcaac agacatacaa actaaagaat tacaaaaaca aattacaaaa attcaaaatt
     9301 ttcgggttta ttacagggac agcagagatc cagtttggtt actcgagttt accactccct
     9361 atcagtgata gagaaaagtg aaagtcgagt ttaccactcc ctatcagtga tagagaaaag
     9421 tgaaagtcga gtttaccact ccctatcagt gatagagaaa agtgaaagtc gagtttacca
     9481 ctccctatca gtgatagaga aaagtgaaag tcgagtttac cactccctat cagtgataga
     9541 gaaaagtgaa agtcgagttt accactccct atcagtgata gagaaaagtg aaagtcgagt
     9601 ttaccactcc ctatcagtga tagagaaaag tgaaagtcga gctcggtacc cgggtcgagt
     9661 aggcgtgtac ggtgggaggc ctatataagc agagctcgtt tagtgaaccg tcagatcgcc
     9721 tggagacgcc atccacgctg ttttgacctc catagaagac accgggaccg atccagcctc
     9781 cgcggccccg
//
