>Addgene plasmid #45843 | Tet-O-FUW-Sox10 | addgene partial sequence | sequence record 66570 | LNCX 5'-AGCTCGTTTAGTGAACCGTCAGATC-3'
CTCCATAGAAGACACCGGGACCGATCCAGCCTCCGCGGCCCCGAATTCACCATGGCCGAGGAACAAGACC
TATCAGAGGTGGAGCTGAGCCCTGTGGGCTCGGAGGAACCCCGCTGCCTGTCCCCAGGCAGCGCGCCGTC
GCTGGGACCCGACGGCGGCGGCGGTGGCTCGGGCTTGCGAGCCAGCCCGGGGCCCGGTGAACTGGGCAAG
GTCAAGAAGGAACAGCAGGACGGCGAGGCGGACGATGACAAGTTCCCCGTGTGCATCCGCGAGGCGGTCA
GCCAGGTGCTCAGCGGCTACGACTGGACGCTGGTGCCCATGCCCGTGCGCGTCAACGGTGCCAGCAAGAG
CAAGCCGCACGTCAAGAGGCCCATGAACGCCTTCATGGTGTGGGCACAGGCGGCACGCAGAAAGCTAGCC
GACCAGTACCCTCACCTCCACAATGCTGAGCTCAGCAAGACACTAGGCAAGCTCTGGAGGTTGCTGAACG
AAAGTGACAAGCGCCCCTTCATTGAGGAGGCTGAGCGGCTCCGGATGCAGCACAAAAAGGACCATCCGGA
CTACAAGTACCAACCTCGGCGGCGGAAGAACGGGAAGGCAGCCCAGGGGGAGGCAGAATGCCCAGGCGGG
GAAGCCGAGCAAGGAGGGGCTGCTGCTATTCAGGCTCACTACAAGAGTGCCCACCTGGACCACCGGCACC
CAGAA
